>Addgene plasmid #74022 | FH95pUP95PDZGW (C6) | addgene partial sequence | sequence record 140867 | FUGW-Fwd 5'-ATTACAGGGACAGCAGAGATCC-3'
ACGTCATCAACCCGCTCCAAGGAATCGCGGGCCCAGTGTCACTAGGCGGGAACACCCAGCGCGCGTGCGC
CCTGGCAGGAAGATGGCTGTGAGGGACAGGGGAGTGGCGCCCTGCAATATTTGCATGTCGCTATGTGTTC
TGGGAAATCACCATAAACGTGAAATGTCTTTGGATTTGGGAATCTTATAAGTTCTGTATGAGACCACAGA
TCCCCGGACATCCAGGCACACAAGTTCAAGAGACTTGTGTGCCTGGATGTCCTTTTTGGAAAGCTTATCG
AATTAATTAACCCGTGTCGGCTCCAGATCTGGCCTCCGCGCCGGGTTTTGGCGCCTCCCGCGGGCGCCCC
CCTCCTCACGGCGAGCGCTGCCACGTCAGACGAAGGGCGCAGCGAGCGTCCTGATCCTTCCGCCCGGACG
CTCAGGACAGCGGCCCGCTGCTCATAAGACTCGGCCTTAGAACCCCAGTATCAGCAGAAGGACATTTTAG
GACGGGACTTGGGTGACTCTAGGGCACTGGTTTTCTTTCCAGAGAGCGGAACAGGCGAGGAAAAGTAGTC
CCTTCTCGGCGATTCTGCGGAGGGATCTCCGTGGGGCGGTGAACGCCGATGATTATATAAGGACGCGCCG
GGTGTGGCACAGCTAGTTCCGTCGCAGCCGGGATTTGGGTCGCGGTTCTTGTTTGTGGATCGCTGTGATC
GTCACTTGGTGAGTAGCGGGCTGCTGGGCTGGCCGGGGCTTTCGTGGCCGCCGGGCCGCTCGGTGG
