>Addgene plasmid #74022 | FH95pUP95PDZGW (C6) | addgene partial sequence | sequence record 140950 | EGFP-N 5'-CGTCGCCGTCCAGCTCGACCAG-3'
CTTGCTCACCATGGTGGCGATGGATCCCGGGCCCGCGGTACCCGAGGTTGTGATGTCTGGGGGAGCATAG
CTGTCACTCAGGTAGGCATTGCTGGGCTTGGCCACCTTTAGGTACACAACGTCATATGTGTTCTTCAGGG
CTGCCACGGCATCCTCGTGCATGACGTCCTCCAGCCCCACACTGTTGACCGCCAGGATCTTGTCTCCAAT
CTGCAACCTGCCATCCTTGTGGGCAGCACCTCCTTCGATGATCTTCGTTACATAGATGCTGTTATCTCCA
GGGATGTGCTGGTTCCCAACGCCCCCCGCAATGCTGAAGCCAAGTCCTTTAGGCCCTTTGATGAGTTTGA
TCTCCATGACCTTTTCGGCTGGGGGTTTCCGGCGCATGACATAGAGGCGAACGATGGAACCTGCCTCTTT
GAGGGCCTCCACCGCAGCTGAATGGGTCACCTCCCGAACATCCACTTCATTTACAAACAGGATGCTGTCA
TTGACCCTGAGGCGGCCATCCTGGGCTGCAGCCCCACCAGGAATGATCTTGGTGATAAAAATGGACGGGT
CGTCACCGATGTGCGGGTTGTCAGTGCCACCTGCGATGCTGAAGCCCAGACCTGAGTTACCCCTTTCCAA
TGTGATCTCCTCATACTCCATCTCCCCCTCTGTTCCATTCACCTGCAACTCATATCCTGGGGCTTCTAGG
GTGTCCGTGTTGACAATCACAGGG
