>Addgene plasmid #74022 | FH95pUP95PDZGW (C6) | addgene partial sequence | sequence record 141059 | hUBCpro-F 5'-TGAAGCTCCGGTTTTGAACT-3'
AATGTAATCATTTGGGTCAATATGTAATTTTCAGTGTTAGACTAGTAAATTGTCCGCTAAATTCTGGCCG
TTTTTGGCTTTTTTGTTAGACGAAGCTTGGGCTGCAGGTCGACTCTAGACCACCATGGACTGTCTCTGTA
TAGTGACAACCAAGAAATACCGCTACCAAGATGAAGACACGCCCCCTCTGGAACACAGCCCGGCCCACCT
CCCCAACCAGGCCAATTCTCCCCCTGTGATTGTCAACACGGACACCCTAGAAGCCCCAGGATATGAGTTG
CAGGTGAATGGAACAGAGGGGGAGATGGAGTATGAGGAGATCACATTGGAAAGGGGTAACTCAGGTCTGG
GCTTCAGCATCGCAGGTGGCACTGACAACCCGCACATCGGTGACGACCCGTCCATTTTTATCACCAAGAT
CATTCCTGGTGGGGCTGCAGCCCAGGATGGCCGCCTCAGGGTCAATGACAGCATCCTGTTTGTAAATGAA
GTGGATGTTCGGGAGGTGACCCATTCAGCTGCGGTGGAGGCCCTCAAAGAGGCAGGTTCCATCGTTCGCC
TCTATGTCATGCGCCGGAAACCCCCAGCCGAAAAGGTCATGGAGATCAAACTCATCAAAGGGCCTAAAGG
ACTTGGCTTCAGCATTGCGGGGGGCGTTGGGAACCAGCACATCCCTGGAGATAACAGCATCTATGTAACG
AAGATCATCGAAGGAGGTGCTGCCCACAAGGATGGCAGGTTGCAGATTGGAGACAAGATCCTGGCGGTCA
ACAGTGTGG
