[The description below was written by a language model from this plasmid's Addgene catalogue record.]
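Description:
FH95pUP95PDZGW (C6) is a lentiviral transfer plasmid built on the FUGW backbone and designed for "molecular replacement" of PSD-95: it combines RNAi knockdown of the endogenous protein with expression of a recombinant, EGFP-tagged version from the same vector. It is classed as a mammalian expression, lentiviral and RNAi vector. In bacteria it is maintained as a high-copy plasmid under ampicillin selection. No feature table accompanies the record, so the viral elements are not itemised. As an FUGW derivative it would be expected to carry that backbone's LTRs, packaging signal and post-transcriptional elements.

The payload has two parts. An H1 promoter, an RNA polymerase III promoter commonly used for short hairpin expression, drives an shRNA targeting rat Psd95. The depositor's map notes indicate that a separate cassette uses the ubiquitin promoter (pUb) to express a Psd95 variant labelled "P95PDZ", which is joined to EGFP to give a Psd95-EGFP fusion. The mutation field reads only "PDZ". This points to an alteration or truncation involving the PDZ domains, but the record does not define the exact change. It also does not say how the recombinant transcript escapes the shRNA.

After packaging into lentiviral particles and transduction of target cells, the construct should deplete native PSD-95 while supplying the fluorescent mutant, so that the function of that variant can be assessed with little endogenous protein present. The associated study examined the role of PSD-95 in regulating synaptic strength and long-term depression, which is consistent with use in structure-function analysis in rat neurons.
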