Addgene plasmid #74022: FH95pUP95PDZGW (C6)
Purpose: lentiviral expression of Psd95 shRNA and Psd95-EGFP fusion
Depositing lab: Robert Malenka & Oliver Schluter & Weifeng Xu. Depositing organization: Stanford University. Publication: Molecular dissociation of the role of PSD-95 in regulating synaptic strength and LTD. Xu W, Schluter OM, Steiner P, Czervionke BL, Sabatini B, Malenka RC. Neuron. 2008 Jan 24;57(2):248-62. doi: 10.1016/j.neuron.2007.11.027. PubMed 18215622.
Backbone
  Vector backbone: FUGW
  Backbone manufacturer: David Baltimore (Addgene plasmid # 14883)
  Backbone size w/o insert (bp): 9941
  Vector type: Mammalian Expression, Lentiviral, RNAi
Growth in bacteria
  Bacterial resistance: Ampicillin, 100 μg/mL
  Growth temperature: 37°C
  Growth strain: NEB Stable
  Copy number: High Copy
Gene/Insert
  Gene/Insert name: Psd95
  gRNA/shRNA sequence: GGA CAT CCA GGC ACA CAA G
  Species: R. norvegicus (rat)
  Mutation: PDZ
  Promoter: H1
  Cloning method: Restriction Enzyme; 5′ cloning site EcoRI (not destroyed); 3′ cloning site BstBI (destroyed during cloning)
  Sequencing primers: 5′ H1 tcgctatgtgttctgggaaa
Terms and licenses: Academic/Nonprofit Terms; Industry Terms: Not Available to Industry
Depositor comments: Map: FHUGW-(pUb)-HinDIII-SalI-XbaI-(P95PDZ)-BsrGI (in EGFP)-NheI-XhoI-EcoRV-HinDIII-ClaI
How to cite: FH95pUP95PDZGW (C6) was a gift from Robert Malenka & Oliver Schluter & Weifeng Xu (Addgene plasmid # 74022 ; http://n2t.net/addgene:74022 ; RRID:Addgene_74022)
